>Addgene plasmid #148720 | pnEA-NpM-Scp20_18-49-GB1_AF | addgene full sequence | sequence record 358068 | Addgene NGS Result
TTCTTGAAGACGAAAGGGCCTCGTGATACGCCTATTTTTATAGGTTAATGTCATGATAATAATGGTTTCT
TAGACGTCAGGTGGCACTTTTCGGGGAAATGTGCGCGGAACCCCTATTTGTTTATTTTTCTAAATACATT
CAAATATGTATCCGCTCATGAGACAATAACCCTGATAAATGCTTCAATAATATTGAAAAAGGAAGAGTAT
GAGTATTCAACATTTCCGTGTCGCCCTTATTCCCTTTTTTGCGGCATTTTGCCTTCCTGTTTTTGCTCAC
CCAGAAACGCTGGTGAAAGTAAAAGATGCTGAAGATCAGTTGGGTGCACGAGTGGGTTACATCGAACTGG
ATCTCAACAGCGGTAAGATCCTTGAGAGTTTTCGCCCCGAAGAACGTTTTCCAATGATGAGCACTTTTAA
AGTTCTGCTATGTGGCGCGGTATTATCCCGTGTTGACGCCGGGCAAGAGCAACTCGGTCGCCGCATACAC
TATTCTCAGAATGACTTGGTTGAGTACTCACCAGTCACAGAAAAGCATCTTACGGATGGCATGACAGTAA
GAGAATTATGCAGTGCTGCCATAACCATGAGTGATAACACTGCGGCCAACTTACTTCTGACAACGATCGG
AGGACCGAAGGAGCTAACCGCTTTTTTGCACAACATGGGGGATCATGTAACTCGCCTTGATCGTTGGGAA
CCGGAGCTGAATGAAGCCATACCAAACGACGAGCGTGACACCACGATGCCTGCAGCAATGGCAACAACGT
TGCGCAAACTATTAACTGGCGAACTACTTACTCTAGCTTCCCGGCAACAATTAATAGACTGGATGGAGGC
GGATAAAGTTGCAGGACCACTTCTGCGCTCGGCCCTTCCGGCTGGCTGGTTTATTGCTGATAAATCTGGA
GCCGGTGAGCGTGGGTCTCGCGGTATCATTGCAGCACTGGGGCCAGATGGTAAGCCCTCCCGTATCGTAG
TTATCTACACGACGGGGAGTCAGGCAACTATGGATGAACGAAATAGACAGATCGCTGAGATAGGTGCCTC
ACTGATTAAGCATTGGTAACTGTCAGACCAAGTTTACTCATATATACTTTAGATTGATTTAAAACTTCAT
TTTTAATTTAAAAGGATCTAGGTGAAGATCCTTTTTGATAATCTCATGACCAAAATCCCTTAACGTGAGT
TTTCGTTCCACTGAGCGTCAGACCCCGTAGAAAAGATCAAAGGATCTTCTTGAGATCCTTTTTTTCTGCG
CGTAATCTGCTGCTTGCAAACAAAAAAACCACCGCTACCAGCGGTGGTTTGTTTGCCGGATCAAGAGCTA
CCAACTCTTTTTCCGAAGGTAACTGGCTTCAGCAGAGCGCAGATACCAAATACTGTCCTTCTAGTGTAGC
CGTAGTTAGGCCACCACTTCAAGAACTCTGTAGCACCGCCTACATACCTCGCTCTGCTAATCCTGTTACC
AGTGGCTGCTGCCAGTGGCGATAAGTCGTGTCTTACCGGGTTGGACTCAAGACGATAGTTACCGGATAAG
GCGCAGCGGTCGGGCTGAACGGGGGGTTCGTGCACACAGCCCAGCTTGGAGCGAACGACCTACACCGAAC
TGAGATACCTACAGCGTGAGCTATGAGAAAGCGCCACGCTTCCCGAAGGGAGAAAGGCGGACAGGTATCC
GGTAAGCGGCAGGGTCGGAACAGGAGAGCGCACGAGGGAGCTTCCAGGGGGAAACGCCTGGTATCTTTAT
AGTCCTGTCGGGTTTCGCCACCTCTGACTTGAGCGTCGATTTTTGTGATGCTCGTCAGGGGGGCGGAGCC
TATGGAAAAACGCCAGCAACGCGGCCTTTTTACGGTTCCTGGCCTTTTGCTGGCCTTTTGCTCACATGTT
CTTTCCTGCGTTATCCCCTGATTCTGTGGATAACCGTATTACCGCCTTTGAGTGAGCTGATACCGCTCGC
CGCAGCCGAACGACCGAGCGCAGCGAGTCAGTGAGCGAGGAAGCGGAAGAGCGCCTGATGCGGTATTTTC
TCCTTACGCATCTGTGCGGTATTTCACACCGCAATGGTGCACTCTCAGTACAATCTGCTCTGATGCCGCA
TAGTTAAGCCAGTATACACTCCGCTATCGCTACGTGACTGGGTCATGGCTGCGCCCCGACACCCGCCAAC
ACCCGCTGACGCGCCCTGACGGGCTTGTCTGCTCCCGGCATCCGCTTACAGACAAGCTGTGACCGTCTCC
GGGAGCTGCATGTGTCAGAGGTTTTCACCGTCATCACCGAAACGCGCGAGGCAGCTGCGGTAAAGCTCAT
CAGCGTGGTCGTGAAGCGATTCACAGATGTCTGCCTGTTCATCCGCGTCCAGCTCGTTGAGTTTCTCCAG
AAGCGTTAATGTCTGGCTTCTGATAAAGCGGGCCATGTTAAGGGCGGTTTTTTCCTGTTTGGTCACTGAT
GCCTCCGTGTAAGGGGGATTTCTGTTCATGGGGGTAATGATACCGATGAAACGAGAGAGGATGCTCACGA
TACGGGTTACTGATGATGAACATGCCCGGTTACTGGAACGTTGTGAGGGTAAACAACTGGCGGTATGGAT
GCGGCGGGACCAGAGAAAAATCACTCAGGGTCAATGCCAGCGCTTCGTTAATACAGATGTAGGTGTTCCA
CAGGGTAGCCAGCAGCATCCTGCGATGCAGATCCGGAACATAATGGTGCAGGGCGCTGACTTCCGCGTTT
CCAGACTTTACGAAACACGGAAACCGAAGACCATTCATGTTGTTGCTCAGGTCGCAGACGTTTTGCAGCA
GCAGTCGCTTCACGTTCGCTCGCGTATCGGTGATTCATTCTGCTAACCAGTAAGGCAACCCCGCCAGCCT
AGCCGGGTCCTCAACGACAGGAGCACGATCATGCGCACCCGTGGCCAGGACCCAACGCTGCCCGAGATGC
GCCGCGTGCGGCTGCTGGAGATGGCGGACGCGATGGATATGTTCTGCCAAGGGTTGGTTTGCGCATTCAC
AGTTCTCCGCAAGAATTGATTGGCTCCAATTCTTGGAGTGGTGAATCCGTTAGCGAGGTGCCGCCGGCTT
CCATTCAGGTCGAGGTGGCCCGGCTCCATGCACCGCGACGCAACGCGGGGAGGCAGACAAGGTATAGGGC
GGCGCCTACAATCCATGCCAACCCGTTCCATGTGCTCGCCGAGGCGGCATAAATCGCCGTGACGATCAGC
GGTCCAATGATCGAAGTTAGGCTGGTAAGAGCCGCGAGCGATCCTTGAAGCTGTCCCTGATGGTCGTCAT
CTACCTGCCTGGACAGCATGGCCTGCAACGCGGGCATCCCGATGCCGCCGGAAGCGAGAAGAATCATAAT
GGGGAAGGCCATCCAGCCTCGCGTCGCGAACGCCAGCAAGACGTAGCCCAGCGCGTCGGCCGCCATGCCG
GCGATAATGGCCTGCTTCTCGCCGAAACGTTTGGTGGCGGGACCAGTGACGAAGGCTTGAGCGAGGGCGT
GCAAGATTCCGAATACCGCAAGCGACAGGCCGATCATCGTCGCGCTCCAGCGAAAGCGGTCCTCGCCGAA
AATGACCCAGAGCGCTGCCGGCACCTGTCCTACGAGTTGCATGATAAAGAAGACAGTCATAAGTGCGGCG
ACGATAGTCATGCCCCGCGCCCACCGGAAGGAGCTGACTGGGTTGAAGGCTCTCAAGGGCATCGGTCGAG
ATCCCGGTGCCTAATGAGTGAGCTAACTTACATTAATTGCGTTGCGCTCACTGCCCGCTTTCCAGTCGGG
AAACTGTCGTGCCAGCTGCATTAATGAATCGGCCAACGCGCGGGGAGAGGCGGTTTGCGTATTGGGCGCC
AGGGTGGTTTTTCTTTTCACCAGTGAGACGGGCAACAGCTGATTGCCCTTCACCGCCTGGCCCTGAGAGA
GTTGCAGCAAGCGGTCCACGCTGGTTTGCCCCAGCAGGCGAAAATCCTGTTTGATGGTGGTTAACGGCGG
GATATAACATGAGCTGTCTTCGGTATCGTCGTATCCCACTACCGAGATATCCGCACCAACGCGCAGCCCG
GACTCGGTAATGGCGCGCATTGCGCCCAGCGCCATCTGATCGTTGGCAACCAGCATCGCAGTGGGAACGA
TGCCCTCATTCAGCATTTGCATGGTTTGTTGAAAACCGGACATGGCACTCCAGTCGCCTTCCCGTTCCGC
TATCGGCTGAATTTGATTGCGAGTGAGATATTTATGCCAGCCAGCCAGACGCAGACGCGCCGAGACAGAA
CTTAATGGGCCCGCTAACAGCGCGATTTGCTGGTGACCCAATGCGACCAGATGCTCCACGCCCAGTCGCG
TACCGTCTTCATGGGAGAAAATAATACTGTTGATGGGTGTCTGGTCAGAGACATCAAGAAATAACGCCGG
AACATTAGTGCAGGCAGCTTCCACAGCAATGGCATCCTGGTCATCCAGCGGATAGTTAATGATCAGCCCA
CTGACGCGTTGCGCGAGAAGATTGTGCACCGCCGCTTTACAGGCTTCGACGCCGCTTCGTTCTACCATCG
ACACCACCACGCTGGCACCCAGTTGATCGGCGCGAGATTTAATCGCCGCGACAATTTGCGACGGCGCGTG
CAGGGCCAGACTGGAGGTGGCAACGCCAATCAGCAACGACTGTTTGCCCGCCAGTTGTTGTGCCACGCGG
TTGGGAATGTAATTCAGCTCCGCCATCGCCGCTTCCACTTTTTCCCGCGTTTTCGCAGAAACGTGGCTGG
CCTGGTTCACCACGCGGGAAACGGTCTGATAAGAGACACCGGCATACTCTGCGACATCGTATAACGTTAC
TGGTTTCACATTCACCACCCTGAATTGACTCTCTTCCGGGCGCTATCATGCCATACCGCGAAAGGTTTTG
CGCCATTCGATGGTGTCCGGGATCTCGACGCTCTCCCTTATGCGACTCCTGCATTAGGAAGCAGCCCAGT
AGTAGGTTGAGGCCGTTGAGCACCGCCGCCGCAAGGAATGGTGCATGCAAGGAGATGGCGCCCAACAGTC
CCCCGGCCACGGGGCCTGCCACCATACCCACGCCGAAACAAGCGCTCATGAGCCCGAAGTGGCGAGCCCG
ATCTTCCCCATCGGTGATGTCGGCGATATAGGCGCCAGCAACCGCACCTGTGGCGCCGGTGATGCCGGCC
ACGATGCGTCCGGCGTAGAGGATCGAGATCTCGATCCCGCGAAATTAATACGACTCACTATAGGGGAATT
GTGAGCGGATAACAATTCCCCACTAGTAATAATTTTGTTTAACTTTAAGAAGGAGATATACCATGGAAAC
TGAAGAAGGTAAACTGGTAATCTGGATTAACGGCGATAAAGGCTATAACGGTCTCGCTGAAGTCGGTAAG
AAATTCGAGAAAGATACCGGAATTAAAGTCACCGTTGAGCATCCGGATAAACTGGAAGAGAAATTCCCAC
AGGTTGCGGCAACTGGCGATGGCCCTGACATTATCTTCTGGGCACACGACCGCTTTGGTGGCTACGCTCA
ATCTGGCCTGTTGGCTGAAATCACCCCGGACAAAGCGTTCCAGGACAAGCTGTATCCGTTTACCTGGGAT
GCCGTACGTTACAACGGCAAGCTGATTGCTTACCCGATCGCTGTTGAAGCGTTATCGCTGATTTATAACA
AAGACCTGCTGCCGAACCCGCCAAAAACCTGGGAAGAGATCCCGGCGCTGGATAAAGAACTGAAAGCGAA
AGGTAAGAGCGCCCTGATGTTCAACCTGCAAGAACCGTACTTCACCTGGCCGCTGATTGCTGCTGACGGG
GGTTATGCGTTCAAGTATGAAAACGGCAAGTACGACATTAAAGACGTGGGCGTGGATAACGCTGGCGCGA
AAGCGGGTCTGACCTTCCTGGTTGACCTGATTAAAAACAAACACATGAATGCAGACACCGATTACTCCAT
CGCAGAAGCTGCCTTTAATAAAGGCGAAACAGCGATGACCATCAACGGCCCGTGGGCATGGTCCAACATC
GACACCAGCAAAGTGAATTATGGTGTAACGGTACTGCCGACCTTCAAGGGTCAACCATCCAAACCGTTCG
TTGGCGTGCTGAGCGCAGGTATTAACGCCGCCAGTCCGAACAAAGAGCTGGCGAAAGAGTTCCTCGAAAA
CTATCTGCTGACTGATGAAGGTCTGGAAGCGGTTAATAAAGACAAACCGCTGGGTGCCGTAGCGCTGAAG
TCTTACGAGGAAGAGTTGGCGAAAGATCCACGTATTGCCGCCACGATGGAAAACGCCCAGAAAGGTGAAA
TCATGCCGAACATCCCGCAGATGTCCGCTTTCTGGTATGCCGTGCGTACTGCGGTGATCAACGCCGCCAG
CGGTCGTCAGACTGTCGATGAAGCCCTTAAAGACGCGCAGACTGGTACCGGCAGCGGCCTGGAAGTTCTG
TTCCAGGGGCCCCATATGCTGGAAGTTAATTTTGATGCAGTTGAATTTCGTGCCATCATCGAGAAAGTTA
AACAGCTGCAGCATCTGAAAGAAGAAGAATTCAATAGCCATCATGGATCCTCTAGAGCTAGCGGCATGCA
GTACAAACTTATCCTGAACGGTAAAACCCTGAAAGGTGAAACCACCACCGAAGCTGTTGACGCTGCTACC
GCGGAAAAAGTTTTCAAACAGTACGCTAACGACAACGGTGTTGACGGTGAATGGACCTACGACGACGCTA
CCAAAACCTACACCGTAACGGAATGAGTTGGCTGCTGCCACCCGCTGAGCAATAACTAGCATAACCCCTT
GGGGCCTCTAAACGGGTCTTGAGGGGTTTTTTGCTGAAAGGAGGAACTATATCCGGATATCCCGCAAGAG
GCCCGGCAGTACCGGCATAACCAAGCCTATGCCTACAGCATCCAGGGTGACGGTGCCGAGGATGACGATG
AGCGCATTGTTAGATTTCATACACGGTGCCTGACTGCGTTAGCAATTTAACTGTGATAAACTACCGCATT
AAAGCTTATCGATGATAAGCTGTCAAACATGAGAA
Features (pLannotate 1.2.2; 21 found; start..end, strand, type, name):
    104..208     +  promoter       AmpR promoter: bla
    209..1069    +  CDS            AmpR: β-lactamase; bla; confers resistance to ampicillin, carbenicillin, and related antibiotics
   1240..1828    +  rep_origin     ori: high-copy-number ColE1/pMB1/pBR322/pUC origin of replication
   2014..2153    -  misc_feature   bom: basis of mobility region from pBR322
   2255..2446    -  CDS            rop: Rop protein, which maintains plasmids at low copy number; rop
   2463..2843    +  CDS            YPB1_ECOLX: Protein predicted: Swiss-Prot protein existence level 4. From Escherichia coli.
   3085..3709    -  CDS            TcR (fragment): tetracycline efflux protein; tet; confers resistance to tetracycline
   3724..3745    -  protein_bind   CAP binding site: CAP binding activates transcription in the presence of cAMP. E. coli catabolite activator protein
   3758..4839    -  CDS            lacI: lac repressor; lacI; The lac repressor binds to the lac operator to inhibit transcription in E. coli. This inhibition can be relieved by adding lactose or isopropyl-β-D-thiogalactopyranoside (IPTG).
   4840..4917    -  promoter       lacI promoter: lacI
   4925..5204    -  CDS            TcR (fragment): tetracycline efflux protein; tet; confers resistance to tetracycline
   5226..5244    +  promoter       T7 promoter: promoter for bacteriophage T7 RNA polymerase
   5245..5269    +  protein_bind   lac operator: The lac repressor binds to the lac operator to inhibit transcription in E. coli. This inhibition can be relieved by adding lactose or isopropyl-β-D-thiogalactopyranoside (IPTG). lac repressor encoded by lacI
   5284..5306    +  RBS            RBS: efficient ribosome binding site from bacteriophage T7 gene 10 (Olins and Rangwala, 1989)
   5317..6413    +  CDS            MBP (fragment): maltose binding protein from E. coli; malE (mutated); This version of the gene does not encode a signal sequence, so MBP will remain in the cytosol.
   6438..6572    +  CDS            CAF20 (fragment): CAF20_YEAST - Also known as CAF2, CAP20. Experimental evidence at protein level: Swiss-Prot protein existence level 1. Acts as an inhibitor of cap-dependent translation. Competes with eIF4G1/TIF4631 and EAP1 for binding to eIF4E/TIF45 and interferes with the formation of the eIF4F complex, inhibiting translation and stabilizing mRNA. Binding affinity for eIF4E/TIF45 is 10-fold less than that of eIF4G1/TIF4631. Required for induction of pseudohyphal growth in response to nitrogen limitation, probably by regulating STE12 translation. From Saccharomyces cerevisiae (strain ATCC 204508 / S288c) (Ba
   6582..6739    +  CDS            GB1 (fragment): B1 domain of Streptococcal protein G effective as a solubilizing fusion partner (Cheng and Patel, 2004)
   6744..6762    +  CDS            SET1 (fragment): solubility-enhancement tag derived from T7 phage gene 10B
   6776..6823    +  terminator     T7 terminator: transcription terminator for bacteriophage T7 RNA polymerase
   6846..6950    -  CDS            TcR (fragment): tetracycline efflux protein; tet; confers resistance to tetracycline
   6998..7026    -  promoter       tet promoter: E. coli promoter for tetracycline efflux protein gene
