[The description below was written by a language model from this plasmid's Addgene catalogue record and pLannotate feature annotations shown in this document.]
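Description:
pnEA-NpM-Scp20_18-49-GB1_AF is a 7,035 nt bacterial expression plasmid for producing a short fragment of the Saccharomyces cerevisiae protein Caf20p (p20, gene CAF20) in E. coli. The catalogue lists the backbone as unknown, but the annotated features point to a pBR322-derived, pET-style architecture. These include a ColE1/pMB1-type origin accompanied by the bom region and the rop gene, which fits the recorded low copy number. There is also an ampicillin resistance cassette (bla with its own promoter), along with several disrupted remnants of the tetracycline resistance gene and its promoter, which appear to be non-functional leftovers interrupted by the inserted elements. A lacI gene under its native promoter supplies lac repressor from the plasmid.

The expression cassette is driven by a T7 promoter with an adjacent lac operator and the phage T7 gene 10 ribosome binding site, and it ends at a T7 terminator. Transcription therefore needs a host supplying T7 RNA polymerase and can be induced with IPTG. The open reading frame encodes an N-terminal maltose-binding protein lacking its signal sequence, so it remains cytosolic. This is followed by the Caf20p segment (residues 18–49 according to the name) and a C-terminal GB1 domain of streptococcal protein G as a further solubility partner. A very short match to a T7 gene 10B-derived solubility tag is annotated just before the terminator and may be incidental. The depositor notes that the CAF20 sequence came from a synthetic gene codon-optimised for E. coli. Caf20p is an eIF4E-binding inhibitor of cap-dependent translation, and the associated study concerns how motifs in eIF4G and 4E-BPs govern eIF4E binding. The construct most likely serves to make soluble peptide fusion for binding or structural work.
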