Addgene plasmid #148720: pnEA-NpM-Scp20_18-49-GB1_AF
Purpose: Bacterial Expression of Scp20_18-49
Depositing lab: Elisa Izaurralde. Depositing organization: Max Planck Institute for Developmental Biology. Publication: Structural motifs in eIF4G and 4E-BPs modulate their binding to eIF4E to regulate translation initiation in yeast. Gruner S, Weber R, Peter D, Chung MY, Igreja C, Valkov E, Izaurralde E. Nucleic Acids Res. 2018 Jul 27;46(13):6893-6908. doi: 10.1093/nar/gky542. PubMed 30053226.
Backbone
  Vector backbone: Unknown
  Vector type: Bacterial Expression
Growth in bacteria
  Bacterial resistance: Ampicillin, 100 μg/mL
  Growth temperature: 37°C
  Growth strain: DH5alpha
  Copy number: Low Copy
Gene/Insert
  Gene/Insert name: Scp20_18-49
  Species: S. cerevisiae (budding yeast)
  Entrez Gene: CAF20 (a.k.a. YOR276W, CAF2, CAP20)
  Cloning method: Unknown
Terms and licenses: Academic/Nonprofit Terms; Industry Terms: Not Available to Industry
Depositor comments: Geneart clone of ScCaf20p, codon optimized for Expression in E.coli. (sequence according to Uniprot.: P12962) Plasmids from this collection were made available to the research community and donated after the lab closed. Please note that the sequence provided by the depositing laboratory may be theoretical/predicted or based on Sanger sequencing results. There may be discrepancies between sequencing results obtained by Addgene and the depositor sequence. If an Addgene verified sequence is not available, please contact before placing your order to request that our lab fully sequence the plasmid.
How to cite: pnEA-NpM-Scp20_18-49-GB1_AF was a gift from Elisa Izaurralde (Addgene plasmid # 148720 ; http://n2t.net/addgene:148720 ; RRID:Addgene_148720)
